Addgene plasmid #208380: lentiMutB3GNT5-blast
Purpose: lentiviral vector for expressing human B3GNT5 with C-terminal myc-DDK tag, includes nucleotide change in PAM targeting sequence
Depositing lab: Jennifer Kohler. Depositing organization: University of Texas Southwestern Medical Center. Publication: Fucosylated glycoproteins and fucosylated glycolipids play opposing roles in cholera intoxication. Ghorashi AC, Boucher A, Archer-Hartmann SA, Murray NB, Konada RSR, Zhang X, Xing C, Azadi P, Yrlid U, Kohler JJ. bioRxiv [Preprint]. 2023 Aug 3:2023.08.02.551727. doi: 10.1101/2023.08.02.551727. PubMed 37577488.
Backbone
  Vector backbone: lentiCas9-blast
  Backbone manufacturer: addgene 52962
  Backbone size w/o insert (bp): 8669
  Total vector size (bp): 9923
  Vector type: Mammalian Expression, Lentiviral
  Selectable markers: Blasticidin
Growth in bacteria
  Bacterial resistance: Ampicillin, 100 μg/mL
  Growth temperature: 37°C
  Growth strain: NEB Stable
  Copy number: High Copy
Gene/Insert
  Gene/Insert name: Beta-1,3-N-Acetylglucosaminyltransferase 5 (alt name: B3GNT5)
  Species: H. sapiens (human)
  Insert size (bp): 1134
  Mutation: nt 922 c->g (PAM site inactivation)
  GenBank ID: NM_032047
  Entrez Gene: B3GNT5 (a.k.a. B3GN-T5, beta3Gn-T5)
  Promoter: EF-1 alpha core promoter
  Tag / fusion protein: myc, FLAG (C terminal on backbone)
  Cloning method: Gibson Cloning
  Sequencing primers: 5′ whole plasmid sequencing; 3′ whole plasmid sequencing
Resource information
  A portion of this plasmid was derived from a plasmid made by: Origene NM_032047 (cat # RC206965)
Terms and licenses: Academic/Nonprofit Terms; Industry Terms: Not Available to Industry
Depositor comments: Please visit https://doi.org/10.1101/2023.08.02.551727 for bioRxiv preprint.
How to cite: lentiMutB3GNT5-blast was a gift from Jennifer Kohler (Addgene plasmid # 208380 ; http://n2t.net/addgene:208380 ; RRID:Addgene_208380)
