[The description below was written by a language model from this plasmid's Addgene catalogue record and pLannotate feature annotations shown in this document.]
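Description:
lentiMutB3GNT5-blast is an HIV-1-based lentiviral expression vector built on the lentiCas9-blast backbone, with a human B3GNT5 open reading frame introduced by Gibson cloning. It is propagated in E. coli through a high-copy ColE1/pUC-type origin and selected with ampicillin (AmpR). The backbone also carries an f1 origin and an SV40/EM7-driven bleomycin/Zeocin resistance cassette that lies outside the viral genome. Viral RNA is transcribed from a CMV enhancer/promoter fused to a truncated 5' LTR. The transfer region contains the Ψ packaging signal with a gag fragment, the RRE for Rev-dependent export, the cPPT/CTS, a WPRE to enhance transcript expression, and a truncated 3' LTR followed by a bGH polyadenylation signal.

The payload is driven by the EF-1α core promoter. It encodes beta-1,3-N-acetylglucosaminyltransferase 5, an enzyme that initiates lacto- and neolacto-series glycolipid synthesis, with a C-terminal myc-DDK (FLAG) tag. The feature table detects only a FLAG-type fragment downstream of the coding sequence, not the myc epitope. A blasticidin S deaminase gene lies shortly after the tag and provides blasticidin selection of transduced mammalian cells. No separate promoter or linking element between the two coding regions is annotated, so the record does not show how BSD is expressed.

The insert carries a single C-to-G change at nucleotide 922 that inactivates a PAM site. This suggests a CRISPR-resistant cDNA for re-expressing B3GNT5 in cells where the endogenous gene has been targeted by Cas9, though the record does not say so outright. The associated work concerns the roles of fucosylated glycoproteins and glycolipids in cholera intoxication.
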