Features (pLannotate 1.2.2; 33 found; start..end, strand, type, name):
      2..590     +  misc_feature   WPRE: woodchuck hepatitis virus posttranscriptional regulatory element
    527..1108    +  CDS            nef (fragment): NEF_HV1H2 - Experimental evidence at protein level: Swiss-Prot protein existence level 1. Extracellular Nef protein targets CD4(+) T-lymphocytes for apoptosis by interacting with CXCR4 surface receptors. From Human immunodeficiency virus type 1 group M subtype B (isolate HXB2) (HIV-1).
   1115..1295    +  LTR            5' LTR (truncated): truncated 5' long terminal repeat (LTR) from HIV-1
   1327..1551    +  polyA_signal   bGH poly(A) signal: bovine growth hormone polyadenylation signal
   1555..1576    +  promoter       SV40 promoter (fragment): SV40 enhancer and early promoter
   1597..2025    +  rep_origin     f1 ori (sequence partly withheld): f1 bacteriophage origin of replication; arrow indicates direction of (+) strand synthesis
   2039..2368    +  promoter       SV40 promoter: SV40 enhancer and early promoter
   2416..2463    +  promoter       EM7 promoter: synthetic bacterial promoter&nbsp
   2482..2856    +  CDS            BleoR: antibiotic-binding protein; Sh ble from Streptoalloteichus hindustanus; confers resistance to bleomycin, phleomycin, and Zeocin™
   2866..2991    +  CDS            ble (fragment): BLE_KLEPN - Experimental evidence at protein level: Swiss-Prot protein existence level 1. Binding protein with a strong affinity to the bleomycin family of antibiotics. Binds to CL990; an antimitotic-antibiotic compound. From Klebsiella pneumoniae.
   2986..3107    +  polyA_signal   SV40 poly(A) signal: SV40 polyadenylation signal
   3180..3196    -  protein_bind   lac operator: The lac repressor binds to the lac operator to inhibit transcription in E. coli. This inhibition can be relieved by adding lactose or isopropyl-β-D-thiogalactopyranoside (IPTG). lac repressor encoded by lacI
   3204..3234    -  promoter       lac promoter: promoter for the E. coli lac operon
   3249..3270    -  protein_bind   CAP binding site: CAP binding activates transcription in the presence of cAMP. E. coli catabolite activator protein
   3283..3375    -  CDS            lacI (fragment): lac repressor; lacI; The lac repressor binds to the lac operator to inhibit transcription in E. coli. This inhibition can be relieved by adding lactose or isopropyl-β-D-thiogalactopyranoside (IPTG).
   3558..4146    -  rep_origin     ori: high-copy-number ColE1/pMB1/pBR322/pUC origin of replication
   4317..5177    -  CDS            AmpR: β-lactamase; bla; confers resistance to ampicillin, carbenicillin, and related antibiotics
   5178..5282    -  promoter       AmpR promoter: bla
   5341..5393    -  misc_feature   bom (fragment): basis of mobility region from pBR322
   5548..5927    +  enhancer       CMV enhancer: human cytomegalovirus immediate early enhancer
   5928..6127    +  promoter       CMV promoter: human cytomegalovirus (CMV) immediate early promoter
   6145..6325    +  LTR            5' LTR (truncated): truncated 5' long terminal repeat (LTR) from HIV-1
   6372..6497    +  misc_feature   HIV-1 Ψ: packaging signal of human immunodeficiency virus type 1
   6481..6844    +  CDS            HIV-1 gag (fragment): gag protein from human immunodeficiency virus 1; gag
   6990..7223    +  misc_feature   RRE: The Rev response element (RRE) of HIV-1 allows for Rev-dependent mRNA export from the nucleus to the cytoplasm.
   7600..7700    +  CDS            Rev (fragment): human immunodeficiency virus 1 (HIV-1) Rev protein; rev; enhances nuclear export of unspliced and incompletely spliced viral mRNAs
   7750..7867    +  misc_feature   cPPT/CTS: central polypurine tract and central termination sequence of HIV-1
   7916..7934    +  CDS            small t antigen (fragment): SV40 (simian virus 40) small t antigen
   7960..8171    +  promoter       EF-1α core promoter: core promoter for human elongation factor EF-1α
   8212..9345    +  CDS            B3GNT5: B3GN5_HUMAN - Experimental evidence at protein level: Swiss-Prot protein existence level 1. Beta-1,3-N-acetylglucosaminyltransferase that plays a key role in the synthesis of lacto- or neolacto-series carbohydrate chains on glycolipids, notably by participating in biosynthesis of HNK-1 and Lewis X carbohydrate structures. Has strong activity toward lactosylceramide (LacCer) and neolactotetraosylceramide (nLc(4)Cer; paragloboside), resulting in the synthesis of Lc(3)Cer and neolactopentaosylceramide (nLc(5)Cer), respectively. Probably plays a central role in regulating neolacto-series glycolipi
   9412..9438    +  CDS            3xFLAG (fragment): three tandem FLAG® epitope tags
   9502..9900    +  CDS            BSD: blasticidin S deaminase; Aspergillus terreus BSD; confers resistance to blasticidin
   9901..9922    +  misc_feature   MCS (fragment): pBluescript multiple cloning site
>Addgene plasmid #208380 | lentiMutB3GNT5-blast | addgene full sequence | sequence record 414094 | Addgene NGS Result
TAATCAACCTCTGGATTACAAAATTTGTGAAAGATTGACTGGTATTCTTAACTATGTTGCTCCTTTTACG
CTATGTGGATACGCTGCTTTAATGCCTTTGTATCATGCTATTGCTTCCCGTATGGCTTTCATTTTCTCCT
CCTTGTATAAATCCTGGTTGCTGTCTCTTTATGAGGAGTTGTGGCCCGTTGTCAGGCAACGTGGCGTGGT
GTGCACTGTGTTTGCTGACGCAACCCCCACTGGTTGGGGCATTGCCACCACCTGTCAGCTCCTTTCCGGG
ACTTTCGCTTTCCCCCTCCCTATTGCCACGGCGGAACTCATCGCCGCCTGCCTTGCCCGCTGCTGGACAG
GGGCTCGGCTGTTGGGCACTGACAATTCCGTGGTGTTGTCGGGGAAATCATCGTCCTTTCCTTGGCTGCT
CGCCTGTGTTGCCACCTGGATTCTGCGCGGGACGTCCTTCTGCTACGTCCCTTCGGCCCTCAATCCAGCG
GACCTTCCTTCCCGCGGCCTGCTGCCGGCTCTGCGGCCTCTTCCGCGTCTTCGCCTTCGCCCTCAGACGA
GTCGGATCTCCCTTTGGGCCGCCTCCCCGCATCGATACCGTCGACCTCGAGACCTAGAAAAACATGGAGC
AATCACAAGTAGCAATACAGCAGCTACCAATGCTGATTGTGCCTGGCTAGAAGCACAAGAGGAGGAGGAG
GTGGGTTTTCCAGTCACACCTCAGGTACCTTTAAGACCAATGACTTACAAGGCAGCTGTAGATCTTAGCC
ACTTTTTAAAAGAAAAGGGGGGACTGGAAGGGCTAATTCACTCCCAACGAAGACAAGATATCCTTGATCT
GTGGATCTACCACACACAAGGCTACTTCCCTGATTGGCAGAACTACACACCAGGGCCAGGGATCAGATAT
CCACTGACCTTTGGATGGTGCTACAAGCTAGTACCAGTTGAGCAAGAGAAGGTAGAAGAAGCCAATGAAG
GAGAGAACACCCGCTTGTTACACCCTGTGAGCCTGCATGGGATGGATGACCCGGAGAGAGAAGTATTAGA
GTGGAGGTTTGACAGCCGCCTAGCATTTCATCACATGGCCCGAGAGCTGCATCCGGACTGTACTGGGTCT
CTCTGGTTAGACCAGATCTGAGCCTGGGAGCTCTCTGGCTAACTAGGGAACCCACTGCTTAAGCCTCAAT
AAAGCTTGCCTTGAGTGCTTCAAGTAGTGTGTGCCCGTCTGTTGTGTGACTCTGGTAACTAGAGATCCCT
CAGACCCTTTTAGTCAGTGTGGAAAATCTCTAGCAGGGCCCGTTTAAACCCGCTGATCAGCCTCGACTGT
GCCTTCTAGTTGCCAGCCATCTGTTGTTTGCCCCTCCCCCGTGCCTTCCTTGACCCTGGAAGGTGCCACT
CCCACTGTCCTTTCCTAATAAAATGAGGAAATTGCATCGCATTGTCTGAGTAGGTGTCATTCTATTCTGG
GGGGTGGGGTGGGGCAGGACAGCAAGGGGGAGGATTGGGAAGACAATAGCAGGCATGCTGGGGATGCGGT
GGGCTCTATGGCTTCTGAGGCGGAAAGAACCAGCTGGGGCTCTAGGGGGTATCCCC
[124 nt withheld, positions 1597-1720]
C
[91 nt withheld, positions 1722-1812]
A
[49 nt withheld, positions 1814-1862]
CCTTTGACGTTGGAGTCCACGTTCTTT
[37 nt withheld, positions 1890-1926]
ACCCTATCTCGGTCTATTCTTTTGATTTATAAGGGATTTTGCCGATTTCGGCCTATTGGTTAAAAAATGA
GCTGATTTAACAAAAATTTAACGCGAATTAATTCTGTGGAATGTGTGTCAGTTAGGGTGTGGAAAGTCCC
CAGGCTCCCCAGCAGGCAGAAGTATGCAAAGCATGCATCTCAATTAGTCAGCAACCAGGTGTGGAAAGTC
CCCAGGCTCCCCAGCAGGCAGAAGTATGCAAAGCATGCATCTCAATTAGTCAGCAACCATAGTCCCGCCC
CTAACTCCGCCCATCCCGCCCCTAACTCCGCCCAGTTCCGCCCATTCTCCGCCCCATGGCTGACTAATTT
TTTTTATTTATGCAGAGGCCGAGGCCGCCTCTGCCTCTGAGCTATTCCAGAAGTAGTGAGGAGGCTTTTT
TGGAGGCCTAGGCTTTTGCAAAAAGCTCCCGGGAGCTTGTATATCCATTTTCGGATCTGATCAGCACGTG
TTGACAATTAATCATCGGCATAGTATATCGGCATAGTATAATACGACAAGGTGAGGAACTAAACCATGGC
CAAGTTGACCAGTGCCGTTCCGGTGCTCACCGCGCGCGACGTCGCCGGAGCGGTCGAGTTCTGGACCGAC
CGGCTCGGGTTCTCCCGGGACTTCGTGGAGGACGACTTCGCCGGTGTGGTCCGGGACGACGTGACCCTGT
TCATCAGCGCGGTCCAGGACCAGGTGGTGCCGGACAACACCCTGGCCTGGGTGTGGGTGCGCGGCCTGGA
CGAGCTGTACGCCGAGTGGTCGGAGGTCGTGTCCACGAACTTCCGGGACGCCTCCGGGCCGGCCATGACC
GAGATCGGCGAGCAGCCGTGGGGGCGGGAGTTCGCCCTGCGCGACCCGGCCGGCAACTGCGTGCACTTCG
TGGCCGAGGAGCAGGACTGACACGTGCTACGAGATTTCGATTCCACCGCCGCCTTCTATGAAAGGTTGGG
CTTCGGAATCGTTTTCCGGGACGCCGGCTGGATGATCCTCCAGCGCGGGGATCTCATGCTGGAGTTCTTC
GCCCACCCCAACTTGTTTATTGCAGCTTATAATGGTTACAAATAAAGCAATAGCATCACAAATTTCACAA
ATAAAGCATTTTTTTCACTGCATTCTAGTTGTGGTTTGTCCAAACTCATCAATGTATCTTATCATGTCTG
TATACCGTCGACCTCTAGCTAGAGCTTGGCGTAATCATGGTCATAGCTGTTTCCTGTGTGAAATTGTTAT
CCGCTCACAATTCCACACAACATACGAGCCGGAAGCATAAAGTGTAAAGCCTGGGGTGCCTAATGAGTGA
GCTAACTCACATTAATTGCGTTGCGCTCACTGCCCGCTTTCCAGTCGGGAAACCTGTCGTGCCAGCTGCA
TTAATGAATCGGCCAACGCGCGGGGAGAGGCGGTTTGCGTATTGGGCGCTCTTCCGCTTCCTCGCTCACT
GACTCGCTGCGCTCGGTCGTTCGGCTGCGGCGAGCGGTATCAGCTCACTCAAAGGCGGTAATACGGTTAT
CCACAGAATCAGGGGATAACGCAGGAAAGAACATGTGAGCAAAAGGCCAGCAAAAGGCCAGGAACCGTAA
AAAGGCCGCGTTGCTGGCGTTTTTCCATAGGCTCCGCCCCCCTGACGAGCATCACAAAAATCGACGCTCA
AGTCAGAGGTGGCGAAACCCGACAGGACTATAAAGATACCAGGCGTTTCCCCCTGGAAGCTCCCTCGTGC
GCTCTCCTGTTCCGACCCTGCCGCTTACCGGATACCTGTCCGCCTTTCTCCCTTCGGGAAGCGTGGCGCT
TTCTCATAGCTCACGCTGTAGGTATCTCAGTTCGGTGTAGGTCGTTCGCTCCAAGCTGGGCTGTGTGCAC
GAACCCCCCGTTCAGCCCGACCGCTGCGCCTTATCCGGTAACTATCGTCTTGAGTCCAACCCGGTAAGAC
ACGACTTATCGCCACTGGCAGCAGCCACTGGTAACAGGATTAGCAGAGCGAGGTATGTAGGCGGTGCTAC
AGAGTTCTTGAAGTGGTGGCCTAACTACGGCTACACTAGAAGAACAGTATTTGGTATCTGCGCTCTGCTG
AAGCCAGTTACCTTCGGAAAAAGAGTTGGTAGCTCTTGATCCGGCAAACAAACCACCGCTGGTAGCGGTG
GTTTTTTTGTTTGCAAGCAGCAGATTACGCGCAGAAAAAAAGGATCTCAAGAAGATCCTTTGATCTTTTC
TACGGGGTCTGACGCTCAGTGGAACGAAAACTCACGTTAAGGGATTTTGGTCATGAGATTATCAAAAAGG
ATCTTCACCTAGATCCTTTTAAATTAAAAATGAAGTTTTAAATCAATCTAAAGTATATATGAGTAAACTT
GGTCTGACAGTTACCAATGCTTAATCAGTGAGGCACCTATCTCAGCGATCTGTCTATTTCGTTCATCCAT
AGTTGCCTGACTCCCCGTCGTGTAGATAACTACGATACGGGAGGGCTTACCATCTGGCCCCAGTGCTGCA
ATGATACCGCGAGACCCACGCTCACCGGCTCCAGATTTATCAGCAATAAACCAGCCAGCCGGAAGGGCCG
AGCGCAGAAGTGGTCCTGCAACTTTATCCGCCTCCATCCAGTCTATTAATTGTTGCCGGGAAGCTAGAGT
AAGTAGTTCGCCAGTTAATAGTTTGCGCAACGTTGTTGCCATTGCTACAGGCATCGTGGTGTCACGCTCG
TCGTTTGGTATGGCTTCATTCAGCTCCGGTTCCCAACGATCAAGGCGAGTTACATGATCCCCCATGTTGT
GCAAAAAAGCGGTTAGCTCCTTCGGTCCTCCGATCGTTGTCAGAAGTAAGTTGGCCGCAGTGTTATCACT
CATGGTTATGGCAGCACTGCATAATTCTCTTACTGTCATGCCATCCGTAAGATGCTTTTCTGTGACTGGT
GAGTACTCAACCAAGTCATTCTGAGAATAGTGTATGCGGCGACCGAGTTGCTCTTGCCCGGCGTCAATAC
GGGATAATACCGCGCCACATAGCAGAACTTTAAAAGTGCTCATCATTGGAAAACGTTCTTCGGGGCGAAA
ACTCTCAAGGATCTTACCGCTGTTGAGATCCAGTTCGATGTAACCCACTCGTGCACCCAACTGATCTTCA
GCATCTTTTACTTTCACCAGCGTTTCTGGGTGAGCAAAAACAGGAAGGCAAAATGCCGCAAAAAAGGGAA
TAAGGGCGACACGGAAATGTTGAATACTCATACTCTTCCTTTTTCAATATTATTGAAGCATTTATCAGGG
TTATTGTCTCATGAGCGGATACATATTTGAATGTATTTAGAAAAATAAACAAATAGGGGTTCCGCGCACA
TTTCCCCGAAAAGTGCCACCTGACGTCGACGGATCGGGAGATCTCCCGATCCCCTATGGTGCACTCTCAG
TACAATCTGCTCTGATGCCGCATAGTTAAGCCAGTATCTGCTCCCTGCTTGTGTGTTGGAGGTCGCTGAG
TAGTGCGCGAGCAAAATTTAAGCTACAACAAGGCAAGGCTTGACCGACAATTGCATGAAGAATCTGCTTA
GGGTTAGGCGTTTTGCGCTGCTTCGCGATGTACGGGCCAGATATACGCGTTGACATTGATTATTGACTAG
TTATTAATAGTAATCAATTACGGGGTCATTAGTTCATAGCCCATATATGGAGTTCCGCGTTACATAACTT
ACGGTAAATGGCCCGCCTGGCTGACCGCCCAACGACCCCCGCCCATTGACGTCAATAATGACGTATGTTC
CCATAGTAACGCCAATAGGGACTTTCCATTGACGTCAATGGGTGGAGTATTTACGGTAAACTGCCCACTT
GGCAGTACATCAAGTGTATCATATGCCAAGTACGCCCCCTATTGACGTCAATGACGGTAAATGGCCCGCC
TGGCATTATGCCCAGTACATGACCTTATGGGACTTTCCTACTTGGCAGTACATCTACGTATTAGTCATCG
CTATTACCATGGTGATGCGGTTTTGGCAGTACATCAATGGGCGTGGATAGCGGTTTGACTCACGGGGATT
TCCAAGTCTCCACCCCATTGACGTCAATGGGAGTTTGTTTTGGCACCAAAATCAACGGGACTTTCCAAAA
TGTCGTAACAACTCCGCCCCATTGACGCAAATGGGCGGTAGGCGTGTACGGTGGGAGGTCTATATAAGCA
GCGCGTTTTGCCTGTACTGGGTCTCTCTGGTTAGACCAGATCTGAGCCTGGGAGCTCTCTGGCTAACTAG
GGAACCCACTGCTTAAGCCTCAATAAAGCTTGCCTTGAGTGCTTCAAGTAGTGTGTGCCCGTCTGTTGTG
TGACTCTGGTAACTAGAGATCCCTCAGACCCTTTTAGTCAGTGTGGAAAATCTCTAGCAGTGGCGCCCGA
ACAGGGACTTGAAAGCGAAAGGGAAACCAGAGGAGCTCTCTCGACGCAGGACTCGGCTTGCTGAAGCGCG
CACGGCAAGAGGCGAGGGGCGGCGACTGGTGAGTACGCCAAAAATTTTGACTAGCGGAGGCTAGAAGGAG
AGAGATGGGTGCGAGAGCGTCAGTATTAAGCGGGGGAGAATTAGATCGCGATGGGAAAAAATTCGGTTAA
GGCCAGGGGGAAAGAAAAAATATAAATTAAAACATATAGTATGGGCAAGCAGGGAGCTAGAACGATTCGC
AGTTAATCCTGGCCTGTTAGAAACATCAGAAGGCTGTAGACAAATACTGGGACAGCTACAACCATCCCTT
CAGACAGGATCAGAAGAACTTAGATCATTATATAATACAGTAGCAACCCTCTATTGTGTGCATCAAAGGA
TAGAGATAAAAGACACCAAGGAAGCTTTAGACAAGATAGAGGAAGAGCAAAACAAAAGTAAGACCACCGC
ACAGCAAGCGGCCGCTGATCTTCAGACCTGGAGGAGGAGATATGAGGGACAATTGGAGAAGTGAATTATA
TAAATATAAAGTAGTAAAAATTGAACCATTAGGAGTAGCACCCACCAAGGCAAAGAGAAGAGTGGTGCAG
AGAGAAAAAAGAGCAGTGGGAATAGGAGCTTTGTTCCTTGGGTTCTTGGGAGCAGCAGGAAGCACTATGG
GCGCAGCGTCAATGACGCTGACGGTACAGGCCAGACAATTATTGTCTGGTATAGTGCAGCAGCAGAACAA
TTTGCTGAGGGCTATTGAGGCGCAACAGCATCTGTTGCAACTCACAGTCTGGGGCATCAAGCAGCTCCAG
GCAAGAATCCTGGCTGTGGAAAGATACCTAAAGGATCAACAGCTCCTGGGGATTTGGGGTTGCTCTGGAA
AACTCATTTGCACCACTGCTGTGCCTTGGAATGCTAGTTGGAGTAATAAATCTCTGGAACAGATTTGGAA
TCACACGACCTGGATGGAGTGGGACAGAGAAATTAACAATTACACAAGCTTAATACACTCCTTAATTGAA
GAATCGCAAAACCAGCAAGAAAAGAATGAACAAGAATTATTGGAATTAGATAAATGGGCAAGTTTGTGGA
ATTGGTTTAACATAACAAATTGGCTGTGGTATATAAAATTATTCATAATGATAGTAGGAGGCTTGGTAGG
TTTAAGAATAGTTTTTGCTGTACTTTCTATAGTGAATAGAGTTAGGCAGGGATATTCACCATTATCGTTT
CAGACCCACCTCCCAACCCCGAGGGGACCCGACAGGCCCGAAGGAATAGAAGAAGAAGGTGGAGAGAGAG
ACAGAGACAGATCCATTCGATTAGTGAACGGATCGGCACTGCGTGCGCCAATTCTGCAGACAAATGGCAG
TATTCATCCACAATTTTAAAAGAAAAGGGGGGATTGGGGGGTACAGTGCAGGGGAAAGAATAGTAGACAT
AATAGCAACAGACATACAAACTAAAGAATTACAAAAACAAATTACAAAAATTCAAAATTTTCGGGTTTAT
TACAGGGACAGCAGAGATCCAGTTTGGTTAATTAGCTAGCTAGGTCTTGAAAGGAGTGGGAATTGGCTCC
GGTGCCCGTCAGTGGGCAGAGCGCACATCGCCCACAGTCCCCGAGAAGTTGGGGGGAGGGGTCGGCAATT
GATCCGGTGCCTAGAGAAGGTGGCGCGGGGTAAACTGGGAAAGTGATGTCGTGTACTGGCTCCGCCTTTT
TCCCGAGGGTGGGGGAGAACCGTATATAAGTGCAGTAGTCGCCGTGAACGTTCTTTTTCGCAACGGGTTT
GCCGCCAGAACACAGGACCGGTTCTAGAGCGAGGAGATCTGCCGCCGCGATCGCCATGAGAATGTTGGTT
AGTGGCAGAAGAGTCAAAAAATGGCAGTTAATTATTCAGTTATTTGCTACTTGTTTTTTAGCGAGCCTCA
TGTTTTTTTGGGAACCAATCGATAATCACATTGTGAGCCATATGAAGTCATATTCTTACAGATACCTCAT
AAATAGCTATGACTTTGTGAATGATACCCTGTCTCTTAAGCACACCTCAGCGGGGCCTCGCTACCAATAC
TTGATTAACCACAAGGAAAAGTGTCAAGCTCAAGACGTCCTCCTTTTACTGTTTGTAAAAACTGCTCCTG
AAAACTATGATCGACGTTCCGGAATTAGAAGGACGTGGGGCAATGAAAATTATGTTCGGTCTCAGCTGAA
TGCCAACATCAAAACTCTGTTTGCCTTAGGAACTCCTAATCCACTGGAGGGAGAAGAACTACAAAGAAAA
CTGGCTTGGGAAGATCAAAGGTACAATGATATAATTCAGCAAGACTTTGTTGATTCTTTCTACAATCTTA
CTCTGAAATTACTTATGCAGTTCAGTTGGGCAAATACCTATTGTCCACATGCCAAATTTCTTATGACTGC
TGATGATGACATATTTATTCACATGCCAAATCTGATTGAGTACCTTCAAAGTTTAGAACAAATTGGTGTT
CAAGACTTTTGGATTGGTCGTGTTCATCGTGCTGCCCCTCCCATTAGAGATAAAAGCAGCAAATACTACG
TGTCCTATGAAATGTACCAGTGGCCAGCTTACCCTGACTACACAGCCGGAGCTGCCTATGTAATCTCCGG
TGATGTAGCTGCCAAAGTCTATGAGGCATCACAGACACTAAATTCAAGTCTTTACATAGACGATGTGTTC
ATGGGCCTCTGTGCCAATAAAATAGGGATAGTACCGCAGGACCATGTGTTTTTTTCTGGAGAGGGTAAAA
CTCCTTATCATCCCTGCATCTATGAAAAAATGATGACATCTCATGGACACTTAGAAGATCTCCAGGACCT
TTGGAAGAATGCTACAGATCCTAAAGTAAAAACCATTTCCAAAGGTTTTTTTGGTCAAATATACTGCAGA
TTAATGAAGATAATTCTCCTTTGTAAAATTAGCTATGTGGACACATACCCTTGTAGGGCTGCGTTTATCA
CGCGTACGCGGCCGCTCGAGCAGAAACTCATCTCAGAAGAGGATCTGGCAGCAAATGATATCCTGGATTA
CAAGGATGACGACGATAAGGGATCCGGCGCAACAAACTTCTCTCTGCTGAAACAAGCCGGAGATGTCGAA
GAGAATCCTGGACCGATGGCCAAGCCTTTGTCTCAAGAAGAATCCACCCTCATTGAAAGAGCAACGGCTA
CAATCAACAGCATCCCCATCTCTGAAGACTACAGCGTCGCCAGCGCAGCTCTCTCTAGCGACGGCCGCAT
CTTCACTGGTGTCAATGTATATCATTTTACTGGGGGACCTTGTGCAGAACTCGTGGTGCTGGGCACTGCT
GCTGCTGCGGCAGCTGGCAACCTGACTTGTATCGTCGCGATCGGAAATGAGAACAGGGGCATCTTGAGCC
CCTGCGGACGGTGCCGACAGGTGCTTCTCGATCTGCATCCTGGGATCAAAGCCATAGTGAAGGACAGTGA
TGGACAGCCGACGGCAGTTGGGATTCGTGAATTGCTGCCCTCTGGTTATGTGTGGGAGGGCTAAGAATTC
GATATCAAGCTTATCGG
